LOCUS       pTE5448_[PT7-lacO-g19lead-10xHisTag-phi29_DNAP_PovSakOk] 5525 bp DNA circular UNA 22-NOV-2024
DEFINITION  Expression vector for N-terminal His-tagged phi29 DNA polymerase
            PovSakOk.
ACCESSION   urn.local.barthels.10-ihb0yg2
VERSION     urn.local.barthels.10-ihb0yg2
KEYWORDS    .
SOURCE
  ORGANISM  .
FEATURES             Location/Qualifiers
     promoter        31..48
                     /note="T7 RNA polymerase promoter"
                     /regulatory_class="promoter"
                     /note="Derived using Geneious Prime 2020.1.2 'Annotate from
                     Database' based on nucleotide similarity"
                     /Transferred_From="T7"
                     /Transferred_Similarity="100.00%"
                     /Primary_Match="100.00%; Adjusted-Interval-0:0/0; T7"
                     /label="T7"
     Operator        54..70
                     /kind="operator"
                     /note="Lac operon operator"
                     /note="Derived using Geneious Prime 2020.1.2 'Annotate from
                     Database' based on nucleotide similarity"
                     /Transferred_From="lacO"
                     /Transferred_Similarity="100.00%"
                     /Primary_Match="100.00%; Adjusted-Interval-0:0/0; lacO"
                     /modified_by="BarthelS"
                     /label="lacO"
     RBS             104..110
                     /SECDrawAs="Label"
                     /modified_by="BarthelS"
                     /label="RBS"
     CDS             118..1908
                     /created_by="BarthelS"
                     /modified_by="BarthelS"
                     /label="10xHis-phi29 DNAP 'PovSakOk'"
     misc_feature    124..153
                     /kind="tag"
                     /note="6X polyhistidine tag used for protein purification"
                     /Color="#FFFFB9"
                     /note="Derived using Geneious Prime 2020.1.2 'Annotate from
                     Database' based on protein similarity"
                     /Transferred_From="polyhistidine"
                     /Transferred_Translation_Similarity="100.00%"
                     /Primary_Match="100.00%; Adjusted-Interval-0:0/0;
                     polyhistidine"
                     /Alternative_Match="100.00%; Adjusted-Interval-0:3/3;
                     polyhistidine"
                     /label="polyhistidine"
     misc_feature    166..177
                     /kind="recognition site"
                     /note="factor Xa recognition and cleavage site"
                     /note="Derived using Geneious Prime 2020.1.2 'Annotate from
                     Database' based on protein similarity"
                     /Transferred_From="factor XA site"
                     /Transferred_Translation_Similarity="100.00%"
                     /Primary_Match="100.00%; Adjusted-Interval-0:0/0; factor XA
                     site"
                     /label="factor XA site"
     unsure          202..204
                     /created_by="IslomjonK"
                     /modified_by="BarthelS"
                     /label="M8R"
     unsure          331..333
                     /created_by="IslomjonK"
                     /modified_by="BarthelS"
                     /label="V51A"
     unsure          469..471
                     /created_by="IslomjonK"
                     /modified_by="BarthelS"
                     /label="M97T"
     unsure          769..771
                     /created_by="IslomjonK"
                     /modified_by="BarthelS"
                     /label="G197D"
     unsure          841..843
                     /created_by="IslomjonK"
                     /modified_by="BarthelS"
                     /label="E221K"
     unsure          1372..1374
                     /created_by="BarthelS"
                     /modified_by="BarthelS"
                     /label="D398N"
     unsure          1447..1449
                     /created_by="BarthelS"
                     /modified_by="BarthelS"
                     /label="D423N"
     unsure          1843..1845
                     /created_by="BarthelS"
                     /modified_by="BarthelS"
                     /label="K555T"
     unsure          1888..1890
                     /created_by="BarthelS"
                     /modified_by="BarthelS"
                     /label="D570N"
     terminator      1950..2007
                     /created_by="Daniel"
                     /label="Terminator"
     primer_bind     complement(2011..2030)
                     /Mismatches=0 /%GC="55.0"
                     /Hairpin_Tm="47.0"
                     /Self_Dimer_Tm="15.9"
                     /Tm="60.0"
                     /Sequence="GAAGCCTGCATAACGCGAAG"
                     /created_by="primer3"
                     /note="Derived using Geneious Prime 2023.1.2 'Annotate from
                     Database' based on nucleotide similarity"
                     /Transferred_From="oSB0020_lvl0_seq_rev"
                     /Transferred_Similarity="100.00%"
                     /Primary_Match="100.00%; Adjusted-Interval-0:0/0;
                     oSB0020_lvl0_seq_r ev"
                     /label="oSB0020_lvl0_seq_rev"
     rep_origin      complement(2202..2790)
                     /created_by="Daniel"
                     /modified_by="Daniel"
                     /label="pMB1"
     terminator      2973..3067
                     /created_by="Daniel"
                     /label="Terminator"
     CDS             complement(3088..3747)
                     /created_by="Daniel"
                     /label="cat"
     terminator      3931..3974
                     /created_by="Daniel"
                     /label="Terminator"
     regulatory      4053..4074
                     /note="catabolite activator protein binding site"
                     /regulatory_class="other"
                     /note="Derived using Geneious Prime 2020.1.2 'Annotate from
                     Database' based on nucleotide similarity"
                     /Transferred_From="CAP BS"
                     /Transferred_Similarity="95.45%"
                     /Primary_Match="95.45%; Adjusted-Interval-0:0/0; CAP BS"
                     /label="CAP BS"
     CDS             complement(<4087..5169)
                     /gene="lacI"
                     /SECDrawAs="Gene"
                     /SECStyleId=1
                     /label="lacI CDS"
     promoter        complement(5170..5247)
                     /note="lacIq promoter region"
                     /regulatory_class="promoter"
                     /note="Derived using Geneious Prime 2020.1.2 'Annotate from
                     Database' based on nucleotide similarity"
                     /Transferred_From="lacIq"
                     /Transferred_Similarity="98.72%"
                     /Primary_Match="98.72%; Adjusted-Interval-0:0/0; lacIq"
                     /label="lacIq"
     primer_bind     5514..3
                     /created_by="BarthelS"
                     /Sequence="ATGCGTCCGGCGTAG"
                     /Tm="55.9" /%GC="66.7"
                     /Hairpin_Tm="47.9"
                     /Self_Dimer_Tm="17.4"
                     /modified_by="BarthelS"
                     /note="Derived using Geneious Prime 2023.1.2 'Annotate from
                     Database' based on nucleotide similarity"
                     /Transferred_From="oSB0118_pETup42bp"
                     /Transferred_Similarity="100.00%"
                     /Primary_Match="100.00%; Adjusted-Interval-0:0/0;
                     oSB0118_pETup42bp< /a>"
                     /Alternative_Match="100.00%; Adjusted-Interval-0:0/0;
                     oSB0118_pETup42bp< /a>"
                     /label="oSB0118_pETup42bp"
ORIGIN
        1 tagaggatcg agatctcgat cccgcgaaat taatacgact cactataggg gaattgtgag
       61 cggataacaa ttcccctcta gaaataattt tgtttaactt taagaaggag atataccatg
      121 ggccatcatc atcatcatca tcatcatcat cacagcagcg gccatatcga aggtcgtcat
      181 gggtctcgaa tgccgcgtaa acgttacagc tgcgattttg aaacgacgac gaaagttgaa
      241 gattgccgtg tctgggccta tggttatatg aacatcgaag accattcaga atataaaatt
      301 ggcaactcgc tggatgaatt tatggcgtgg gcgctgaaag ttcaggccga cctgtacttc
      361 cacaatctga aatttgatgg tgcgttcatt atcaactggc tggaacgtaa tggctttaaa
      421 tggagcgccg atggtctgcc gaacacctat aatacgatta tctctcgtac cggccaatgg
      481 tatatgattg atatctgcct gggctacaaa ggtaaacgca aaattcatac cgtgatctat
      541 gacagcctga aaaaactgcc gtttccggtg aagaaaattg cgaaagattt caaactgacc
      601 gtcctgaaag gcgatattga ctatcacaaa gaacgtccgg ttggttacaa aatcacgccg
      661 gaagaatatg cgtacattaa aaacgatatc cagattatcg cagaagctct gctgattcag
      721 tttaaacaag gcctggatcg catgaccgcc ggcagtgact ccctgaaaga tttcaaagat
      781 atcatcacca cgaaaaaatt taagaaagtg ttcccgaccc tgagcctggg tctggataaa
      841 aaagttcgtt atgcataccg cggcggtttt acgtggctga acgaccgttt caaagaaaaa
      901 gaaattggcg agggtatggt ctttgatgtg aatagtctgt atccggctca gatgtactcc
      961 cgcctgctgc cgtatggcga accgatcgtt ttcgagggta aatatgtctg ggatgaagac
     1021 tacccgctgc atattcagca catccgttgt gaatttgaac tgaaagaagg ctatattccg
     1081 accattcaaa tcaaacgtag ccgcttctat aagggtaacg aatacctgaa aagctctggc
     1141 ggtgaaatcg cagacctgtg gctgagtaac gtcgatctgg aactgatgaa agaacattac
     1201 gatctgtaca acgttgaata catctccggc ctgaaattta aagccaccac gggtctgttt
     1261 aaagatttca ttgacaaatg gacctacatc aaaaccacgt ctgaaggtgc aatcaaacag
     1321 ctggctaaac tgatgctgaa cagcctgtat ggcaaatttg catctaatcc gaacgttacc
     1381 ggtaaagtcc cgtacctgaa agaaaatggc gctctgggtt ttcgcctggg cgaagaagaa
     1441 accaaaaacc cggtgtatac gccgatgggt gttttcatta ccgcgtgggc acgttacacc
     1501 accatcaccg ccgcacaagc gtgctatgac cgcattatct actgtgatac cgactcaatt
     1561 catctgaccg gcacggaaat cccggatgtg attaaagata tcgttgaccc gaaaaaactg
     1621 ggttattggg cacacgaatc gacctttaaa cgtgctaaat acctgcgcca gaaaacgtac
     1681 atccaagaca tctacatgaa agaagtcgat ggcaaactgg tggaaggttc accggatgac
     1741 tataccgaca ttaaattttc ggtgaaatgc gccggcatga ccgataaaat taagaaagaa
     1801 gtgacgttcg aaaatttcaa agtgggtttc agtcgcaaaa tgaccccgaa accggtccaa
     1861 gttccgggcg gcgttgtgct ggtcgataac accttcacga tcaaataagc tttgagacca
     1921 ctcatcgcga ctagtagcgg ccgctgcagt ccggcaaaaa agggcaaggt gtcaccaccc
     1981 tgcccttttt ctttaaaacc gaaaagatta cttcgcgtta tgcaggcttc ctcgctcact
     2041 gactcgctgc gctcggtcgt tcggctgcgg cgagcggtat cagctcactc aaaggcggta
     2101 atacggttat ccacagaatc aggggataac gcaggaaaga acatgtgagc aaaaggccag
     2161 caaaaggcca ggaaccgtaa aaaggccgcg ttgctggcgt ttttccacag gctccgcccc
     2221 cctgacgagc atcacaaaaa tcgacgctca agtcagaggt ggcgaaaccc gacaggacta
     2281 taaagatacc aggcgtttcc ccctggaagc tccctcgtgc gctctcctgt tccgaccctg
     2341 ccgcttaccg gatacctgtc cgcctttctc ccttcgggaa gcgtggcgct ttctcatagc
     2401 tcacgctgta ggtatctcag ttcggtgtag gtcgttcgct ccaagctggg ctgtgtgcac
     2461 gaaccccccg ttcagcccga ccgctgcgcc ttatccggta actatcgtct tgagtccaac
     2521 ccggtaagac acgacttatc gccactggca gcagccactg gtaacaggat tagcagagcg
     2581 aggtatgtag gcggtgctac agagttcttg aagtggtggc ctaactacgg ctacactaga
     2641 agaacagtat ttggtatctg cgctctgctg aagccagtta ccttcggaaa aagagttggt
     2701 agctcttgat ccggcaaaca aaccaccgct ggtagcggtg gtttttttgt ttgcaagcag
     2761 cagattacgc gcagaaaaaa aggatctcaa gaagatcctt tgatcttttc tacggggtct
     2821 gacgctcagt ggaacgaaaa ctcacgttaa gggattttgg tcatgagatt atcaaaaagg
     2881 atcttcacct agatcctttt aaattaaaaa tgaagtttta aatcaatcta aagtatatat
     2941 gagtaaactt ggtctgacag ctcgaggctt ggattctcac caataaaaaa cgcccggcgg
     3001 caaccgagcg ttctgaacaa atccagatgg agttctgagg tcattactgg atctatcaac
     3061 aggagtccaa gcgagctcga tatcaaatta cgccccgccc tgccactcat cgcagtactg
     3121 ttgtaattca ttaagcattc tgccgacatg gaagccatca caaacggcat gatgaacctg
     3181 aatcgccagc ggcatcagca ccttgtcgcc ttgcgtataa tatttgccca tggtgaaaac
     3241 gggggcgaag aagttgtcca tattggccac gtttaaatca aaactggtga aactcaccca
     3301 gggattggct gaaacgaaaa acatattctc aataaaccct ttagggaaat aggccaggtt
     3361 ttcaccgtaa cacgccacat cttgcgaata tatgtgtaga aactgccgga aatcgtcgtg
     3421 gtattcactc cagagcgatg aaaacgtttc agtttgctca tggaaaacgg tgtaacaagg
     3481 gtgaacacta tcccatatca ccagctcacc gtctttcatt gccatacgaa attccggatg
     3541 agcattcatc aggcgggcaa gaatgtgaat aaaggccgga taaaacttgt gcttattttt
     3601 ctttacggtc tttaaaaagg ccgtaatatc cagctgaacg gtctggttat aggtacattg
     3661 agcaactgac tgaaatgcct caaaatgttc tttacgatgc cattgggata tatcaacggt
     3721 ggtatatcca gtgatttttt tctccatttt agcttcctta gctcctgaaa atctcgataa
     3781 ctcaaaaaat acgcccggta gtgatcttat ttcattatgg tgaaagttgg aacctcttac
     3841 gtgcccgatc aactcgagtg ccacctgacg tctaagaaac cattattatc atgacattaa
     3901 cctataaaaa taggcgtatc acgaggcaga atttcagata aaaaaaatcc ttagctttcg
     3961 ctaaggatga tttctggaat tcgcggccgc ttctagagcg atgagtctgg gttgaaggct
     4021 ctcaagggca tcggtcgaga tcccggtgcc taatgagtga gctaacttac attaattgcg
     4081 ttgcgctcac tgcccgcttt ccagtcggga aacctgtcgt gccagctgca ttaatgaatc
     4141 ggccaacgcg cggggagagg cggtttgcgt attgggcgcc agggtggttt ttcttttcac
     4201 cagtgagact ggcaacagct gattgccctt caccgcctgg ccctgagaga gttgcagcaa
     4261 gcggtccacg ctggtttgcc ccagcaggcg aaaatcctgt ttgatggtgg ttaacggcgg
     4321 gatataacat gagctgtctt cggtatcgtc gtatcccact accgagatat ccgcaccaac
     4381 gcgcagcccg gactcggtaa tggcgcgcat tgcgcccagc gccatctgat cgttggcaac
     4441 cagcatcgca gtgggaacga tgccctcatt cagcatttgc atggtttgtt gaaaaccgga
     4501 catggcactc cagtcgcctt cccgttccgc tatcggctga atttgattgc gagtgagata
     4561 tttatgccag ccagccagac gcagacgcgc cgagacagaa cttaatgggc ccgctaacag
     4621 cgcgatttgc tggtgaccca atgcgaccag atgctccacg cccagtcgcg taccgtcttc
     4681 atgggagaaa ataatactgt tgatgggtgt ctggtcagag acatcaagaa ataacgccgg
     4741 aacattagtg caggcagctt ccacagcaat ggcatcctgg tcatccagcg gatagttaat
     4801 gatcagccca ctgacgcgtt gcgcgagaag attgtgcacc gccgctttac aggcttcgac
     4861 gccgcttcgt tctaccatcg acaccaccac gctggcaccc agttgatcgg cgcgagattt
     4921 aatcgccgcg acaatttgcg acggcgcgtg cagggccaga ctggaggtgg caacgccaat
     4981 cagcaacgac tgtttgcccg ccagttgttg tgccacgcgg ttgggaatgt aattcagctc
     5041 cgccatcgcc gcttccactt tttcccgcgt tttcgcagaa acgtggctgg cctggttcac
     5101 cacgcgggaa acggtctgat aagagacacc ggcatactct gcgacatcgt ataacgttac
     5161 tggtttcaca ttcaccaccc tgaattgact ctcttccggg cgctatcatg ccataccgcg
     5221 aaaggttttg cgccattcga tggtgtccgg gatctcgacg ctctccctta tgcgactcct
     5281 gcattaggaa gcagcccagt agtaggttga ggccgttgag caccgccgcc gcaaggaatg
     5341 gtgcatgcaa ggagatggcg cccaacagtc ccccggccac ggggcctgcc accataccca
     5401 cgccgaaaca agcgctcatg agcccgaagt ggcgagcccg atcttcccca tcggtgatgt
     5461 cggcgatata ggcgccagca accgcacctg tggcgccggt gatgccggcc acgatgcgtc
     5521 cggcg
//
