>Addgene plasmid #231065 | pTE5448 | addgene full sequence | sequence record 466057 | Addgene NGS Result
TGTCAATGAAATCTTTAAACAGACCCGTGGTGGCTTTAAATTTCAGGCCGGAGATGTATTCAACGTTGTA
CAGATCGTAATGTTCTTTCATCAGTTCCAGATCGACGTTACTCAGCCACAGGTCTGCGATTTCACCGCCA
GAGCTTTTCAGGTATTCGTTACCCTTATAGAAGCGGCTACGTTTGATTTGAATGGTCGGAATATAGCCTT
CTTTCAGTTCAAATTCACAACGGATGTGCTGAATATGCAGCGGGTAGTCTTCATCCCAGACATATTTACC
CTCGAAAACGATCGGTTCGCCATACGGCAGCAGGCGGGAGTACATCTGAGCCGGATACAGACTATTCACA
TCAAAGACCATACCCTCGCCAATTTCTTTTTCTTTGAAACGGTCGTTCAGCCACGTAAAACCGCCGCGGT
ATGCATAACGAACTTTTTTATCCAGACCCAGGCTCAGGGTCGGGAACACTTTCTTAAATTTTTTCGTGGT
GATGATATCTTTGAAATCTTTCAGGGAGTCACTGCCGGCGGTCATGCGATCCAGGCCTTGTTTAAACTGA
ATCAGCAGAGCTTCTGCGATAATCTGGATATCGTTTTTAATGTACGCATATTCTTCCGGCGTGATTTTGT
AACCAACCGGACGTTCTTTGTGATAGTCAATATCGCCTTTCAGGACGGTCAGTTTGAAATCTTTCGCAAT
TTTCTTCACCGGAAACGGCAGTTTTTTCAGGCTGTCATAGATCACGGTATGAATTTTGCGTTTACCTTTG
TAGCCCAGGCAGATATCAATCATATACCATTGGCCGGTACGAGAGATAATCGTATTATAGGTGTTCGGCA
GACCATCGGCGCTCCATTTAAAGCCATTACGTTCCAGCCAGTTGATAATGAACGCACCATCAAATTTCAG
ATTGTGGAAGTACAGGTCGGCCTGAACTTTCAGCGCCCACGCCATAAATTCATCCAGCGAGTTGCCAATT
TTATATTCTGAATGGTCTTCGATGTTCATATAACCATAGGCCCAGACACGGCAATCTTCAACTTTCGTCG
TCGTTTCAAAATCGCAGCTGTAACGTTTACGCGGCATTCGAGACCCATGACGACCTTCGATATGGCCGCT
GCTGTGATGATGATGATGATGATGATGATGATGGCCCATGGTATATCTCCTTCTTAAAGTTAAACAAAAT
TATTTCTAGAGGGGAATTGTTATCCGCTCACAATTCCCCTATAGTGAGTCGTATTAATTTCGCGGGATCG
AGATCTCGATCCTCTACGCCGGACGCATCGTGGCCGGCATCACCGGCGCCACAGGTGCGGTTGCTGGCGC
CTATATCGCCGACATCACCGATGGGGAAGATCGGGCTCGCCACTTCGGGCTCATGAGCGCTTGTTTCGGC
GTGGGTATGGTGGCAGGCCCCGTGGCCGGGGGACTGTTGGGCGCCATCTCCTTGCATGCACCATTCCTTG
CGGCGGCGGTGCTCAACGGCCTCAACCTACTACTGGGCTGCTTCCTAATGCAGGAGTCGCATAAGGGAGA
GCGTCGAGATCCCGGACACCATCGAATGGCGCAAAACCTTTCGCGGTATGGCATGATAGCGCCCGGAAGA
GAGTCAATTCAGGGTGGTGAATGTGAAACCAGTAACGTTATACGATGTCGCAGAGTATGCCGGTGTCTCT
TATCAGACCGTTTCCCGCGTGGTGAACCAGGCCAGCCACGTTTCTGCGAAAACGCGGGAAAAAGTGGAAG
CGGCGATGGCGGAGCTGAATTACATTCCCAACCGCGTGGCACAACAACTGGCGGGCAAACAGTCGTTGCT
GATTGGCGTTGCCACCTCCAGTCTGGCCCTGCACGCGCCGTCGCAAATTGTCGCGGCGATTAAATCTCGC
GCCGATCAACTGGGTGCCAGCGTGGTGGTGTCGATGGTAGAACGAAGCGGCGTCGAAGCCTGTAAAGCGG
CGGTGCACAATCTTCTCGCGCAACGCGTCAGTGGGCTGATCATTAACTATCCGCTGGATGACCAGGATGC
CATTGCTGTGGAAGCTGCCTGCACTAATGTTCCGGCGTTATTTCTTGATGTCTCTGACCAGACACCCATC
AACAGTATTATTTTCTCCCATGAAGACGGTACGCGACTGGGCGTGGAGCATCTGGTCGCATTGGGTCACC
AGCAAATCGCGCTGTTAGCGGGCCCATTAAGTTCTGTCTCGGCGCGTCTGCGTCTGGCTGGCTGGCATAA
ATATCTCACTCGCAATCAAATTCAGCCGATAGCGGAACGGGAAGGCGACTGGAGTGCCATGTCCGGTTTT
CAACAAACCATGCAAATGCTGAATGAGGGCATCGTTCCCACTGCGATGCTGGTTGCCAACGATCAGATGG
CGCTGGGCGCAATGCGCGCCATTACCGAGTCCGGGCTGCGCGTTGGTGCGGATATCTCGGTAGTGGGATA
CGACGATACCGAAGACAGCTCATGTTATATCCCGCCGTTAACCACCATCAAACAGGATTTTCGCCTGCTG
GGGCAAACCAGCGTGGACCGCTTGCTGCAACTCTCTCAGGGCCAGGCGGTGAAGGGCAATCAGCTGTTGC
CAGTCTCACTGGTGAAAAGAAAAACCACCCTGGCGCCCAATACGCAAACCGCCTCTCCCCGCGCGTTGGC
CGATTCATTAATGCAGCTGGCACGACAGTTTCCCGACTGGAAAGCGGGCAGTGAGCGCAACGCAATTAAT
GTAAGTTAGCTCACTCATTAGGCACCGGGATCTCGACCGATGCCCTTGAGAGCCTTCAACCCAGACTCAT
CGCTCTAGAAGCGGCCGCGAATTCCAGAAATCATCCTTAGCGAAAGCTAAGGATTTTTTTTATCTGAAAT
TCTGCCTCGTGATACGCCTATTTTTATAGGTTAATGTCATGATAATAATGGTTTCTTAGACGTCAGGTGG
CACTCGAGTTGATCGGGCACGTAAGAGGTTCCAACTTTCACCATAATGAAATAAGATCACTACCGGGCGT
ATTTTTTGAGTTATCGAGATTTTCAGGAGCTAAGGAAGCTAAAATGGAGAAAAAAATCACTGGATATACC
ACCGTTGATATATCCCAATGGCATCGTAAAGAACATTTTGAGGCATTTCAGTCAGTTGCTCAATGTACCT
ATAACCAGACCGTTCAGCTGGATATTACGGCCTTTTTAAAGACCGTAAAGAAAAATAAGCACAAGTTTTA
TCCGGCCTTTATTCACATTCTTGCCCGCCTGATGAATGCTCATCCGGAATTTCGTATGGCAATGAAAGAC
GGTGAGCTGGTGATATGGGATAGTGTTCACCCTTGTTACACCGTTTTCCATGAGCAAACTGAAACGTTTT
CATCACTCTGGAGTGAATACCACGACGATTTCCGGCAGTTTCTACACATATATTCGCAAGATGTGGCGTG
TTACGGTGAAAACCTGGCCTATTTCCCTAAAGGGTTTATTGAGAATATGTTTTTCGTATCAGCCAATCCC
TGGGTGAGTTTCACCAGTTTTGATTTAAACGTGGCCAATATGGACAACTTCTTCGCCCCCGTTTTCACCA
TGGGCAAATATTATACGCAAGGCGACAAGGTGCTGATGCCGCTGGCGATTCAGGTTCATCATGCCGTTTG
TGATGGCTTCCATGTCGGCAGAATGCTTAATGAATTACAACAGTACTGCGACGAGTGGCAGGGCGGGGCG
TAATTTGATATCGAGCTCGCTTGGACTCCTGTTGATAGATCCAGTAATGACCTCAGAACTCCATCTGGAT
TTGTTCAGAACGCTCGGTTGCCGCCGGGCGTTTTTTATTGGTGAGAATCCAAGCCTCGAGCTGTCAGACC
AAGTTTACTCATATATACTTTAGATTGATTTAAAACTTCATTTTTAATTTAAAAGGATCTAGGTGAAGAT
CCTTTTTGATAATCTCATGACCAAAATCCCTTAACGTGAGTTTTCGTTCCACTGAGCGTCAGACCCCGTA
GAAAAGATCAAAGGATCTTCTTGAGATCCTTTTTTTCTGCGCGTAATCTGCTGCTTGCAAACAAAAAAAC
CACCGCTACCAGCGGTGGTTTGTTTGCCGGATCAAGAGCTACCAACTCTTTTTCCGAAGGTAACTGGCTT
CAGCAGAGCGCAGATACCAAATACTGTTCTTCTAGTGTAGCCGTAGTTAGGCCACCACTTCAAGAACTCT
GTAGCACCGCCTACATACCTCGCTCTGCTAATCCTGTTACCAGTGGCTGCTGCCAGTGGCGATAAGTCGT
GTCTTACCGGGTTGGACTCAAGACGATAGTTACCGGATAAGGCGCAGCGGTCGGGCTGAACGGGGGGTTC
GTGCACACAGCCCAGCTTGGAGCGAACGACCTACACCGAACTGAGATACCTACAGCGTGAGCTATGAGAA
AGCGCCACGCTTCCCGAAGGGAGAAAGGCGGACAGGTATCCGGTAAGCGGCAGGGTCGGAACAGGAGAGC
GCACGAGGGAGCTTCCAGGGGGAAACGCCTGGTATCTTTATAGTCCTGTCGGGTTTCGCCACCTCTGACT
TGAGCGTCGATTTTTGTGATGCTCGTCAGGGGGGCGGAGCCTGTGGAAAAACGCCAGCAACGCGGCCTTT
TTACGGTTCCTGGCCTTTTGCTGGCCTTTTGCTCACATGTTCTTTCCTGCGTTATCCCCTGATTCTGTGG
ATAACCGTATTACCGCCTTTGAGTGAGCTGATACCGCTCGCCGCAGCCGAACGACCGAGCGCAGCGAGTC
AGTGAGCGAGGAAGCCTGCATAACGCGAAGTAATCTTTTCGGTTTTAAAGAAAAAGGGCAGGGTGGTGAC
ACCTTGCCCTTTTTTGCCGGACTGCAGCGGCCGCTACTAGTCGCGATGAGTGGTCTCAAAGCTTATTTGA
TCGTGAAGGTGTTATCGACCAGCACAACGCCGCCCGGAACTTGGACCGGTTTCGGGGTCATTTTGCGACT
GAAACCCACTTTGAAATTTTCGAACGTCACTTCTTTCTTAATTTTATCGGTCATGCCGGCGCATTTCACC
GAAAATTTAATGTCGGTATAGTCATCCGGTGAACCTTCCACCAGTTTGCCATCGACTTCTTTCATGTAGA
TGTCTTGGATGTACGTTTTCTGGCGCAGGTATTTAGCACGTTTAAAGGTCGATTCGTGTGCCCAATAACC
CAGTTTTTTCGGGTCAACGATATCTTTAATCACATCCGGGATTTCCGTGCCGGTCAGATGAATTGAGTCG
GTATCACAGTAGATAATGCGGTCATAGCACGCTTGTGCGGCGGTGATGGTGGTGTAACGTGCCCACGCGG
TAATGAAAACACCCATCGGCGTATACACCGGGTTTTTGGTTTCTTCTTCGCCCAGGCGAAAACCCAGAGC
GCCATTTTCTTTCAGGTACGGGACTTTACCGGTAACGTTCGGATTAGATGCAAATTTGCCATACAGGCTG
TTCAGCATCAGTTTAGCCAGCTGTTTGATTGCACCTTCAGACGTGGTTTTGATGTAGGTCCATT
Features (pLannotate 1.2.2; 17 found; start..end, strand, type, name):
   1136..1153    -  CDS            capTEV™ (fragment): composite tag for in vivo biotinylation, TEV protease cleavage, and 6xHis tagging
   1166..1188    -  RBS            RBS: efficient ribosome binding site from bacteriophage T7 gene 10 (Olins and Rangwala, 1989)
   1203..1227    -  protein_bind   lac operator: The lac repressor binds to the lac operator to inhibit transcription in E. coli. This inhibition can be relieved by adding lactose or isopropyl-β-D-thiogalactopyranoside (IPTG). lac repressor encoded by lacI
   1228..1246    -  promoter       T7 promoter: promoter for bacteriophage T7 RNA polymerase
   1268..1547    +  CDS            TcR (fragment): tetracycline efflux protein; tet; confers resistance to tetracycline
   1555..1632    +  promoter       lacI promoter: lacI
   1633..2714    +  CDS            lacI: lac repressor; lacI; The lac repressor binds to the lac operator to inhibit transcription in E. coli. This inhibition can be relieved by adding lactose or isopropyl-β-D-thiogalactopyranoside (IPTG).
   2727..2748    +  protein_bind   CAP binding site: CAP binding activates transcription in the presence of cAMP. E. coli catabolite activator protein
   2803..2824    -  misc_feature   BioBrick prefix: BioBrick prefix for parts that do not start with "ATG"
   2827..2870    +  terminator     bacterial terminator: putative bacterial transcription terminator
   2956..3053    +  promoter       cat promoter: promoter of the E. coli cat gene encoding chloramphenicol acetyltransferase
   3054..3710    +  CDS            cat: CAT_ECOLX - Experimental evidence at protein level: Swiss-Prot protein existence level 1. This enzyme is an effector of chloramphenicol resistance in bacteria. From Escherichia coli. This protein is used as a marker in many commonly used cloning vectors, such as pACYC184.
   3734..3828    +  terminator     lambda t0 terminator: transcription terminator from phage lambda
   4011..4599    +  rep_origin     ori: high-copy-number ColE1/pMB1/pBR322/pUC origin of replication
   4794..4851    -  terminator     his operon terminator: This putative transcriptin terminator from the E. coli his operon has a 2-bp deletion introduced during synthesis. Its efficiency has not been determined.
   4852..4871    -  misc_feature   BioBrick suffix: universal suffix for all parts
   4896..1087    -  CDS            2 (across the origin): DPOL_BPPH2 - Experimental evidence at protein level: Swiss-Prot protein existence level 1. Polymerase responsible for protein-primed viral DNA replication by strand displacement with high processivity and fidelity (PubMed:3863101) (PubMed:2498321). To start replication, the DNA polymerase forms a heterodimer with a free primer terminal protein (TP), recognizes the replication origins at both 5' ends of the linear chromosome, and initiates replication using as primer the OH-group of Ser-232 of the TP (PubMed:22210885). This polymerase possesses three enzymatic activities: DNA synthesis (polymer
