[The description below was written by a language model from this plasmid's Addgene catalogue record, the feature table of its GenBank file and pLannotate feature annotations shown in this document.]
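Description:
pTE5448 is a roughly 5.5 kb bacterial expression plasmid built by Golden Gate assembly into a pET16b-derived entry vector, and it encodes an N-terminally His-tagged variant of the bacteriophage phi29 DNA polymerase (gene 2 product) called "PovSakOk". It replicates in E. coli from a pMB1/ColE1-type origin and is selected with chloramphenicol through a cat gene under its own promoter, followed by a lambda t0 terminator. The repository lists the copy number as unknown. A lacI repressor gene with its own promoter (annotated as lacIq-like in the depositor's file) is also carried on the backbone. Automated annotation additionally picks up a residual tetracycline-resistance gene fragment and BioBrick prefix/suffix scars, which are remnants of the vector's construction rather than functional parts.

The expression cassette consists of a T7 promoter followed by a lac operator, the T7 gene 10 leader and ribosome binding site, the open reading frame, and a downstream terminator. The purpose line calls this a T7 terminator, whereas the sequence-based annotation matches it to a his operon terminator. Transcription therefore depends on T7 RNA polymerase and is held off by LacI until it is induced. The coding sequence starts with a 10x polyhistidine tag and a Factor Xa cleavage site, allowing affinity purification and optional tag removal. The polymerase carries nine annotated substitutions: M8R, V51A, M97T, G197D, E221K, D398N, D423N, K555T and D570N. The record does not state what these substitutions do. Wild-type phi29 polymerase is a highly processive, strand-displacing, protein-primed replicase. The associated work concerns genetically controlled DNA replication coupled to in vitro transcription-translation, so the plasmid presumably serves to produce this variant for such systems.
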