Addgene plasmid #231065: pTE5448
Purpose: Expression vector for 10x-phi29 DNA polymerase (PovSakOk): PT7-lacO-g10leader-10xHis-p2 povsakok-T7 terminator, CamR
Depositing lab: Tobias Erb. Depositing organization: Max Planck Institute for Terrestrial Microbiology. Publication: Genetically encoded control of in vitro transcription-translation coupled DNA replication. Barthel S, Hoffmann-Becking M, Karimov IG, Erb TJ. bioRxiv 2025.07.08.663768; doi: 10.1101/2025.07.08.663768.
Backbone
  Vector backbone: pME_G_E_0008_pET16b_entry vector_sfGFP
  Vector type: Bacterial Expression
Growth in bacteria
  Bacterial resistance: Chloramphenicol, 25 μg/mL
  Growth temperature: 37°C
  Growth strain: DH5alpha
  Copy number: Unknown
Gene/Insert
  Gene/Insert name: PT7-lacO-g10lead-10xHisTag-phi29 DNAP_PovSakOk
  Promoter: PT7-lacO
  Tag / fusion protein: 10x His-tag + Factor Xa recognition site (N terminal on backbone)
  Cloning method: Golden Gate
  Sequencing primers: 5′ ATGCGTCCGGCGTAG; 3′ GAAGCCTGCATAACGCGAAG
Terms and licenses: Academic/Nonprofit Terms; Industry Terms: Not Available to Industry
Depositor comments: Please visit https://doi.org/10.1101/2025.07.08.663768 bioRxiv preprint.
How to cite: pTE5448 was a gift from Tobias Erb (Addgene plasmid # 231065 ; http://n2t.net/addgene:231065 ; RRID:Addgene_231065)
